Addgene plasmid #67323: pDONR221-ARL4-no stop
Purpose: hArl4 without stop codon in Gateway Entry vector
Depositing lab: Richard Kahn. Depositing organization: Emory University. Publication: Tool box: Plasmids for the expression or knockdown of human ARF Family GTPases (ARF/ARL/SAR) and their co-expression in bacteria with N-myristoyltransferases. Kerr SC, Kahn RA. Cell Logist. 2015 Sep 21;5(3):e1090523. doi: 10.1080/21592799.2015.1090523. eCollection 2015 Jul-Sep. PubMed 27057421.
Backbone
  Vector backbone: pDONR221
  Backbone manufacturer: Life Technologies
  Vector type: Bacterial Expression ; Gateway Entry vector
Growth in bacteria
  Bacterial resistance: Kanamycin, 50 μg/mL
  Growth temperature: 37°C
  Growth strain: DH5alpha
  Copy number: High Copy
Gene/Insert
  Gene/Insert name: ARL4 (alt name: pRK9n-221)
  Species: H. sapiens (human)
  Mutation: bp 105 A to T; silent mutation
  Entrez Gene: ARL4A (a.k.a. ARL4)
  Promoter: None
  Cloning method: Gateway Cloning
  Sequencing primers: 5′ M13-Fwd; 3′ M13-Rev
Terms and licenses: Academic/Nonprofit Terms; Industry Terms: Not Available to Industry
How to cite: pDONR221-ARL4-no stop was a gift from Richard Kahn (Addgene plasmid # 67323 ; http://n2t.net/addgene:67323 ; RRID:Addgene_67323)
