[The description below was written by a language model from this plasmid's Addgene catalogue record.]
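Description:
pDONR221-ARL4-no stop is a Gateway entry clone built on the commercial pDONR221 donor backbone and carrying the open reading frame of human ARL4 (the ARL4A gene), a member of the ARF family of small regulatory GTPases. It is maintained in standard E. coli cloning strains as a high-copy plasmid under kanamycin selection. Although the catalogue lists it under bacterial expression, the record states that no promoter drives the insert, consistent with its role as an entry vector: the coding sequence is simply stored here, not expressed. No feature table accompanies the record, so details such as the origin of replication and the exact recombination sites are not documented. Entry clones made in pDONR221 by Gateway cloning normally have the insert flanked by attL sites, and the M13 forward and reverse priming sites on either side of the cassette are used for sequence verification.

The defining feature of this version is that the ARL4 stop codon has been omitted. When the insert is transferred by LR recombination into a destination vector, translation can therefore read through the downstream recombination site into a C-terminal tag or fusion partner supplied by that vector. C-terminal tagging is often preferred for ARF family proteins because their N-termini tend to be functionally important. The insert carries a single A-to-T change at base 105, which is recorded as silent and so leaves the encoded protein unaltered. The plasmid belongs to a toolbox collection of constructs for expressing or knocking down human ARF, ARL and SAR GTPases, and serves as a starting point for generating ARL4 expression constructs in whichever host system the chosen destination vector supports.
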