>Addgene plasmid #67323 | pDONR221-ARL4-no stop | addgene partial sequence | sequence record 118857 | M13-Rev 5'-CAGGAAACAGCTATGACC-3'
TCAGCTGGATGGCAAATAATGATTTTATTTTGACTGATAGTGACCTGTTCGTTGCAACAAATTGATAAGC
AATGCTTTCTTATAATGCCAACTTTGTACAAGAAAGCTGGGTCTCTTTTCTTTTTCTGTTGCCGCAACAT
TTTTCTTCTTTTAATGATCATATCATGTAGTTTCTCAAGTCCTTCCTTTAGGCCATCTCCTATGATTGCA
CAGGTAGGCTGCAAATGCCAAGGAGTTGATGAGCTCAGTTCACCCATTGCTAACAATTTCTCAATTTCTG
AAAGTGACAATGAGTTCCTCAAATCTTGTTTGTTAGCAACTATAAGTACAGGGACTCCCTGATTTTCTGA
TATCCTAGTTATTTTGTGAAGTTCAGTTTTGGCTTCTTCCATCCTTTCGACATCAACAGAGTCCACAACA
AATACAATGCCATCTGTGCATCTGGTATATGACTTCCACAGTGGCCTTAATTTCTCCTGACCACCTACAT
CCCAGAAGTGAAAAGTGACTGTTTTAGAATTTCCCAAGGTTACCTTAATTTTCTCAGTGTTAAATCCTTT
GGTAGGTACGGTATTTACAAATTCATTGAACTGCAGCCTGTATAAGACAGTTGTCTTTCCAGCACAGTCC
AAACCCAGAATAACAATGTGGAAAGACTGAAATGAAGGCAGGTTGGACAGGATAGAAGTCTGGTCTGACA
GCCCATTCCCCATGGTTCTATCTCCTTCTAAGCCTGCTTTTTTGTACAAAGTTGGCATTATAAAAAAGCA
TTGCTCATCAATTTGTTGCAACGAACAGGTCACTATCAGTCAAAAATAAAATCATTATTT
